>Addgene plasmid #144288 | TFORF1268 | addgene full sequence | sequence record 404138 | Addgene NGS Result
TTAATGTAGTCTTATGCAATACTCTTGTAGTCTTGCAACATGGTAACGATGAGTTAGCAACATGCCTTAC
AAGGAGAGAAAAAGCACCGTGCATGCCGATTGGTGGAAGTAAGGTGGTACGATCGTGCCTTATTAGGAAG
GCAACAGACGGGTCTGACATGGATTGGACGAACCACTGAATTGCCGCATTGCAGAGATATTGTATTTAAG
TGCCTAGCTCGATACATAAACGGGTCTCTCTGGTTAGACCAGATCTGAGCCTGGGAGCTCTCTGGCTAAC
TAGGGAACCCACTGCTTAAGCCTCAATAAAGCTTGCCTTGAGTGCTTCAAGTAGTGTGTGCCCGTCTGTT
GTGTGACTCTGGTAACTAGAGATCCCTCAGACCCTTTTAGTCAGTGTGGAAAATCTCTAGCAGTGGCGCC
CGAACAGGGACTTGAAAGCGAAAGGGAAACCAGAGGAGCTCTCTCGACGCAGGACTCGGCTTGCTGAAGC
GCGCACGGCAAGAGGCGAGGGGCGGCGACTGGTGAGTACGCCAAAAATTTTGACTAGCGGAGGCTAGAAG
GAGAGAGATGGGTGCGAGAGCGTCAGTATTAAGCGGGGGAGAATTAGATCGCGATGGGAAAAAATTCGGT
TAAGGCCAGGGGGAAAGAAAAAATATAAATTAAAACATATAGTATGGGCAAGCAGGGAGCTAGAACGATT
CGCAGTTAATCCTGGCCTGTTAGAAACATCAGAAGGCTGTAGACAAATACTGGGACAGCTACAACCATCC
CTTCAGACAGGATCAGAAGAACTTAGATCATTATATAATACAGTAGCAACCCTCTATTGTGTGCATCAAA
GGATAGAGATAAAAGACACCAAGGAAGCTTTAGACAAGATAGAGGAAGAGCAAAACAAAAGTAAGACCAC
CGCACAGCAAGCGGCCGCTGATCTTCAGACCTGGAGGAGGAGATATGAGGGACAATTGGAGAAGTGAATT
ATATAAATATAAAGTAGTAAAAATTGAACCATTAGGAGTAGCACCCACCAAGGCAAAGAGAAGAGTGGTG
CAGAGAGAAAAAAGAGCAGTGGGAATAGGAGCTTTGTTCCTTGGGTTCTTGGGAGCAGCAGGAAGCACTA
TGGGCGCAGCGTCAATGACGCTGACGGTACAGGCCAGACAATTATTGTCTGGTATAGTGCAGCAGCAGAA
CAATTTGCTGAGGGCTATTGAGGCGCAACAGCATCTGTTGCAACTCACAGTCTGGGGCATCAAGCAGCTC
CAGGCAAGAATCCTGGCTGTGGAAAGATACCTAAAGGATCAACAGCTCCTGGGGATTTGGGGTTGCTCTG
GAAAACTCATTTGCACCACTGCTGTGCCTTGGAATGCTAGTTGGAGTAATAAATCTCTGGAACAGATTTG
GAATCACACGACCTGGATGGAGTGGGACAGAGAAATTAACAATTACACAAGCTTAATACACTCCTTAATT
GAAGAATCGCAAAACCAGCAAGAAAAGAATGAACAAGAATTATTGGAATTAGATAAATGGGCAAGTTTGT
GGAATTGGTTTAACATAACAAATTGGCTGTGGTATATAAAATTATTCATAATGATAGTAGGAGGCTTGGT
AGGTTTAAGAATAGTTTTTGCTGTACTTTCTATAGTGAATAGAGTTAGGCAGGGATATTCACCATTATCG
TTTCAGACCCACCTCCCAACCCCGAGGGGACCCATGCATTGCATCTCAATTAGTCAGCAACCAGGTGTGG
AAAGTCCCCAGGCTCCCCAGCAGGCAGAAGTATGCAAAGCATGCGTCTCAATTAGTCAGCAACCATAGTC
CCGCCCCTAACTCCGCCCATCCCGCCCCTAACTCCGCCCAGTTCCGCCCATTCTCCGCCCCATGGCTGAC
TAATTTTTTTTATTTATGCAGAGGCCGAGGCCGCCTCGGCCTCTGAGCTATTCCAGAAGTAGTGAGGAGG
CTTTTTTGGAGGCCTAGGCTTTTGCAAAAAGCTTTCTAGAGGTACCACCGGAGCTTACCATGACCGAGTA
CAAGCCCACGGTGCGCCTCGCCACCCGCGACGACGTCCCCAGGGCCGTACGCACCCTCGCCGCCGCGTTC
GCCGACTACCCCGCCACGCGCCACACCGTCGATCCGGACCGCCACATCGAGCGGGTCACCGAGCTGCAAG
AACTCTTCCTCACGCGCGTCGGGCTCGACATCGGCAAGGTGTGGGTCGCGGACGACGGCGCCGCCGTGGC
GGTCTGGACCACGCCGGAGAGCGTCGAAGCGGGGGCGGTGTTCGCCGAGATCGGCCCGCGCATGGCCGAG
TTGAGCGGTTCCCGGCTGGCCGCGCAGCAACAGATGGAAGGCCTCCTGGCGCCGCACCGGCCCAAGGAGC
CCGCGTGGTTCCTGGCCACCGTCGGCGTCTCGCCCGACCACCAGGGCAAGGGTCTGGGCAGCGCCGTCGT
GCTCCCCGGAGTGGAGGCGGCCGAGCGCGCCGGGGTGCCCGCCTTCCTGGAGACCTCCGCGCCCCGCAAC
CTCCCCTTCTACGAGCGGCTCGGCTTCACCGTCACCGCCGACGTCGAGGTGCCCGAAGGACCGCGCACCT
GGTGCATGACCCGCAAGCCCGGTGCCAGTTAACGAATTCTAGATCTTGAGACAAATGGCAGTATTCATCC
ACAATTTTAAAAGAAAAGGGGGGATTGGGGGGTACAGTGCAGGGGAAAGAATAGTAGACATAATAGCAAC
AGACATACAAACTAAAGAATTACAAAAACAAATTACAAAAATTCAAAATTTTCGGGTTTATTACAGGGAC
AGCAGAGATCCACTTTGGCGCCGGCTCGAGGCCTGCAGGTGCAAAGATGGATAAAGTTTTAAACAGAGAG
GAATCTTTGCAGCTAATGGACCTTCTAGGTCTTGAAAGGAGTGGGAATTGGCTCCGGTGCCCGTCAGTGG
GCAGAGCGCACATCGCCCACAGTCCCCGAGAAGTTGGGGGGAGGGGTCGGCAATTGAACCGGTGCCTAGA
GAAGGTGGCGCGGGGTAAACTGGGAAAGTGATGTCGTGTACTGGCTCCGCCTTTTTCCCGAGGGTGGGGG
AGAACCGTATATAAGTGCAGTAGTCGCCGTGAACGTTCTTTTTCGCAACGGGTTTGCCGCCAGAACACAG
GTAAGTGCCGTGTGTGGTTCCCGCGGGCCTGGCCTCTTTACGGGTTATGGCCCTTGCGTGCCTTGAATTA
CTTCCACCTGGCTGCAGTACGTGATTCTTGATCCCGAGCTTCGGGTTGGAAGTGGGTGGGAGAGTTCGAG
GCCTTGCGCTTAAGGAGCCCCTTCGCCTCGTGCTTGAGTTGAGGCCTGGCCTGGGCGCTGGGGCCGCCGC
GTGCGAATCTGGTGGCACCTTCGCGCCTGTCTCGCTGCTTTCGATAAGTCTCTAGCCATTTAAAATTTTT
GATGACCTGCTGCGACGCTTTTTTTCTGGCAAGATAGTCTTGTAAATGCGGGCCAAGATCTGCACACTGG
TATTTCGGTTTTTGGGGCCGCGGGCGGCGACGGGGCCCGTGCGTCCCAGCGCACATGTTCGGCGAGGCGG
GGCCTGCGAGCGCGGCCACCGAGAATCGGACGGGGGTAGTCTCAAGCTGGCCGGCCTGCTCTGGTGCCTG
GCCTCGCGCCGCCGTGTATCGCCCCGCCCTGGGCGGCAAGGCTGGCCCGGTCGGCACCAGTTGCGTGAGC
GGAAAGATGGCCGCTTCCCGGCCCTGCTGCAGGGAGCTCAAAATGGAGGACGCGGCGCTCGGGAGAGCGG
GCGGGTGAGTCACCCACACAAAGGAAAAGGGCCTTTCCGTCCTCAGCCGTCGCTTCATGTGACTCCACGG
AGTACCGGGCGCCGTCCAGGCACCTCGATTAGTTCTCGAGCTTTTGGAGTACGTCGTCTTTAGGTTGGGG
GGAGGGGTTTTATGCGATGGAGTTTCCCCACACTGAGTGGGTGGAGACTGAAGTTAGGCCAGCTTGGCAC
TTGATGTAATTCTCCTTGGAATTTGCCCTTTTTGAGTTTGGATCTTGGTTCATTCTCAAGCCTCAGACAG
TGGTTCAAAGTTTTTTTCTTCCATTTCAGGTGTCGTGAGGCTAGCACCGCCACCATGGAGTTAGGCTCGC
GCCGGCGCAGTGTCGGCTGCCGGTGCCGCGGCCTTTGTCTCGCAGTCAGGAGGGAGCAAGTGACGTTTGA
GGACGTGGTAGTGGGCTTCAGCCAGGAGGAGTGGGGGCAGCTGAAGCCTGCCCAGAGGACCCTGTACCGT
GATGTAATGCTGGACACCTTCAGGCTTCTGGTCTCTGTGGGACATTGGTTACCGAAGCCGAATGTCATCT
CCCTGCTGGAGCAAGAGGCAGAGCTGTGGGCGGTGGAGTCTAGACTTCCCCAAGGCGTGTACCCAGAGAT
TAAGGGACATTTCCAGTTTTTGCTTCTTTCAGACTTGGAAACTAGACCCAAAGTCAAACTGTCAGTTCTA
AAGCAAGGCATCTCTGAAGAAATATCCAACAGTGTCATCTTGGTAGAAAGATTCCTGTGGGATGGTCTGT
GGTACTGCAGGGGTGAGGACACTGAGGGCCACTGGGAATGGAGTTGTGAGAGTCTAGAGAGCCTGGCAGT
GCCGGTGGCCTTCACGCCTGTGAAGACGCCTGTTCTGGAGCAGTGGCAGAGGAATGGGTTTGGGGAAAAC
ATAAGTCTGAACCCTGATCTCCCACATCAACCAATGACTCCTGAAAGACAAAGCCCCCACACATGGGGAA
CACGTGGAAAAAGGGAGAAGCCAGACCTAAATGTTTTACAGAAAACCTGTGTAAAAGAGAAACCCTACAA
ATGTCAGGAATGCGGAAAGGCCTTTAGTCACAGCTCAGCACTTATCGAACACCACCGGACGCACACAGGA
GAGAGACCTTACGAATGTCACGAATGCTTAAAAGGCTTCCGGAACAGCTCGGCACTTACCAAACACCAGA
GAATCCATACTGGGGAGAAACCCTATAAATGCACTCAGTGTGGGAGGACCTTCAACCAAATTGCCCCACT
GATCCAGCACCAGAGAACTCACACAGGTGAGAAGCCCTATGAATGCAGCGAATGTGGGAAATCCTTCAGT
TTTAGGTCCTCCTTCAGCCAGCACGAGCGAACTCACACAGGCGAGAAGCCCTACGAGTGCAGTGAGTGTG
GGAAAGCCTTCCGGCAAAGCATCCACCTCACCCAGCATCTGCGAATCCACACTGGGGAGAAACCCTATCA
GTGTGGTGAGTGTGGCAAGGCCTTCAGCCACAGCTCATCCTTGACCAAACACCAGCGAATCCACACAGGG
GAGAAGCCCTACGAGTGCCATGAGTGTGGAAAAGCCTTCACCCAGATCACACCACTGATTCAGCACCAGA
GGACCCACACAGGAGAAAAGCCCTATGAGTGTGGTGAGTGTGGGAAAGCCTTCAGTCAGAGCACACTCCT
GACCGAGCATCGGAGGATTCACACAGGAGAGAAGCCCTATGGATGCAACGAGTGTGGGAAAACCTTCAGC
CACAGCTCCTCACTCAGCCAGCATGAGCGGACACACACAGGAGAGAAGCCCTATGAGTGCAGTCAGTGTG
GGAAGGCCTTCCGGCAGAGCACACACCTCACCCAACACCAGCGAATCCACACAGGGGAGAAGCCCTATGA
ATGCAATGACTGCGGCAAGGCATTCAGTCACAGCTCGTCCCTCACCAAACATCAGCGAATCCACACTGGG
GAGAAGCCCTACGAATGCAACCAGTGTGGCAGAGCCTTCAGCCAGCTTGCTCCCCTCATTCAGCATCAGA
GGATCCACACAGGAGAGAAACCCTATGAATGTAACCAGTGTGGCAGAGCCTTCAGCCAGAGCTCCCTTCT
CATCGAACACCAGAGGATTCACACCAAGGAAAAGCCGTATGGGTGCAATGAGTGTGGGAAATCCTTCAGC
CACAGCTCCTCGCTCAGCCAGCACGAAAGGACGCACACTGGGGAAAAGCCCTATGAGTGTCACGATTGCG
GAAAGTCCTTTAGGCAGAGCACCCACCTCACTCAGCACCGGAGGATCCACACAGGAGAGAAGCCATATGC
ATGCAGGGACTGTGGAAAGGCCTTTACCCACAGCTCCTCCCTTACCAAGCACCAGAGAACTCACACTGGA
TAGTAATGAACTAGTCCGTAACTTGAAAGTATTTCGATTTCTTGGCTTTATATATCTTGTGGAAAGGACG
AGATGACCCGGGCGATCGAGAATAAACGCGTTAAGTCGACAATCAACCTCTGGATTACAAAATTTGTGAA
AGATTGACTGGTATTCTTAACTATGTTGCTCCTTTTACGCTATGTGGATACGCTGCTTTAATGCCTTTGT
ATCATGCTATTGCTTCCCGTATGGCTTTCATTTTCTCCTCCTTGTATAAATCCTGGTTGCTGTCTCTTTA
TGAGGAGTTGTGGCCCGTTGTCAGGCAACGTGGCGTGGTGTGCACTGTGTTTGCTGACGCAACCCCCACT
GGTTGGGGCATTGCCACCACCTGTCAGCTCCTTTCCGGGACTTTCGCTTTCCCCCTCCCTATTGCCACGG
CGGAACTCATCGCCGCCTGCCTTGCCCGCTGCTGGACAGGGGCTCGGCTGTTGGGCACTGACAATTCCGT
GGTGTTGTCGGGGAAATCATCGTCCTTTCCTTGGCTGCTCGCCTGTGTTGCCACCTGGATTCTGCGCGGG
ACGTCCTTCTGCTACGTCCCTTCGGCCCTCAATCCAGCGGACCTTCCTTCCCGCGGCCTGCTGCCGGCTC
TGCGGCCTCTTCCGCGTCTTCGCCTTCGCCCTCAGACGAGTCGGATCTCCCTTTGGGCCGCCTCCCCGCG
TCGACTTTAAGACCAATGACTTACAAGGCAGCTGTAGATCTTAGCCACTTTTTAAAAGAAAAGGGGGGAC
TGGAAGGGCTAATTCACTCCCAACGAAGACAAGATCTGCTTTTTGCTTGTACTGGGTCTCTCTGGTTAGA
CCAGATCTGAGCCTGGGAGCTCTCTGGCTAACTAGGGAACCCACTGCTTAAGCCTCAATAAAGCTTGCCT
TGAGTGCTTCAAGTAGTGTGTGCCCGTCTGTTGTGTGACTCTGGTAACTAGAGATCCCTCAGACCCTTTT
AGTCAGTGTGGAAAATCTCTAGCAGTACGTATAGTAGTTCATGTCATCTTATTATTCAGTATTTATAACT
TGCAAAGAAATGAATATCAGAGAGTGAGAGGAACTTGTTTATTGCAGCTTATAATGGTTACAAATAAAGC
AATAGCATCACAAATTTCACAAATAAAGCATTTTTTTCACTGCATTCTAGTTGTGGTTTGTCCAAACTCA
TCAATGTATCTTATCATGTCTGGCTCTAGCTATCCCGCCCCTAACTCCGCCCATCCCGCCCCTAACTCCG
CCCAGTTCCGCCCATTCTCCGCCCCATGGCTGACTAATTTTTTTTATTTATGCAGAGGCCGAGGCCGCCT
CGGCCTCTGAGCTATTCCAGAAGTAGTGAGGAGGCTTTTTTGGAGGCCTAGGGACGTACCCAATTCGCCC
TATAGTGAGTCGTATTACGCGCGCTCACTGGCCGTCGTTTTACAACGTCGTGACTGGGAAAACCCTGGCG
TTACCCAACTTAATCGCCTTGCAGCACATCCCCCTTTCGCCAGCTGGCGTAATAGCGAAGAGGCCCGCAC
CGATCGCCCTTCCCAACAGTTGCGCAGCCTGAATGGCGAATGGG
[124 nt withheld, positions 7745-7868]
C
[91 nt withheld, positions 7870-7960]
A
[49 nt withheld, positions 7962-8010]
CCTTTGACGTTGGAGTCCACGTTCTTT
[37 nt withheld, positions 8038-8074]
ACCCTATCTCGGTCTATTCTTTTGATTTATAAGGGATTTTGCCGATTTCGGCCTATTGGTTAAAAAATGA
GCTGATTTAACAAAAATTTAACGCGAATTTTAACAAAATATTAACGCTTACAATTTAGGTGGCACTTTTC
GGGGAAATGTGCGCGGAACCCCTATTTGTTTATTTTTCTAAATACATTCAAATATGTATCCGCTCATGAG
ACAATAACCCTGATAAATGCTTCAATAATATTGAAAAAGGAAGAGTATGAGTATTCAACATTTCCGTGTC
GCCCTTATTCCCTTTTTTGCGGCATTTTGCCTTCCTGTTTTTGCTCACCCAGAAACGCTGGTGAAAGTAA
AAGATGCTGAAGATCAGTTGGGTGCACGAGTGGGTTACATCGAACTGGATCTCAACAGCGGTAAGATCCT
TGAGAGTTTTCGCCCCGAAGAACGTTTTCCAATGATGAGCACTTTTAAAGTTCTGCTATGTGGCGCGGTA
TTATCCCGTATTGACGCCGGGCAAGAGCAACTCGGTCGCCGCATACACTATTCTCAGAATGACTTGGTTG
AGTACTCACCAGTCACAGAAAAGCATCTTACGGATGGCATGACAGTAAGAGAATTATGCAGTGCTGCCAT
AACCATGAGTGATAACACTGCGGCCAACTTACTTCTGACAACGATCGGAGGACCGAAGGAGCTAACCGCT
TTTTTGCACAACATGGGGGATCATGTAACTCGCCTTGATCGTTGGGAACCGGAGCTGAATGAAGCCATAC
CAAACGACGAGCGTGACACCACGATGCCTGTAGCAATGGCAACAACGTTGCGCAAACTATTAACTGGCGA
ACTACTTACTCTAGCTTCCCGGCAACAATTAATAGACTGGATGGAGGCGGATAAAGTTGCAGGACCACTT
CTGCGCTCGGCCCTTCCGGCTGGCTGGTTTATTGCTGATAAATCTGGAGCCGGTGAGCGTGGGTCTCGCG
GTATCATTGCAGCACTGGGGCCAGATGGTAAGCCCTCCCGTATCGTAGTTATCTACACGACGGGGAGTCA
GGCAACTATGGATGAACGAAATAGACAGATCGCTGAGATAGGTGCCTCACTGATTAAGCATTGGTAACTG
TCAGACCAAGTTTACTCATATATACTTTAGATTGATTTAAAACTTCATTTTTAATTTAAAAGGATCTAGG
TGAAGATCCTTTTTGATAATCTCATGACCAAAATCCCTTAACGTGAGTTTTCGTTCCACTGAGCGTCAGA
CCCCGTAGAAAAGATCAAAGGATCTTCTTGAGATCCTTTTTTTCTGCGCGTAATCTGCTGCTTGCAAACA
AAAAAACCACCGCTACCAGCGGTGGTTTGTTTGCCGGATCAAGAGCTACCAACTCTTTTTCCGAAGGTAA
CTGGCTTCAGCAGAGCGCAGATACCAAATACTGTTCTTCTAGTGTAGCCGTAGTTAGGCCACCACTTCAA
GAACTCTGTAGCACCGCCTACATACCTCGCTCTGCTAATCCTGTTACCAGTGGCTGCTGCCAGTGGCGAT
AAGTCGTGTCTTACCGGGTTGGACTCAAGACGATAGTTACCGGATAAGGCGCAGCGGTCGGGCTGAACGG
GGGGTTCGTGCACACAGCCCAGCTTGGAGCGAACGACCTACACCGAACTGAGATACCTACAGCGTGAGCT
ATGAGAAAGCGCCACGCTTCCCGAAGGGAGAAAGGCGGACAGGTATCCGGTAAGCGGCAGGGTCGGAACA
GGAGAGCGCACGAGGGAGCTTCCAGGGGGAAACGCCTGGTATCTTTATAGTCCTGTCGGGTTTCGCCACC
TCTGACTTGAGCGTCGATTTTTGTGATGCTCGTCAGGGGGGCGGAGCCTATGGAAAAACGCCAGCAACGC
GGCCTTTTTACGGTTCCTGGCCTTTTGCTGGCCTTTTGCTCACATGTTCTTTCCTGCGTTATCCCCTGAT
TCTGTGGATAACCGTATTACCGCCTTTGAGTGAGCTGATACCGCTCGCCGCAGCCGAACGACCGAGCGCA
GCGAGTCAGTGAGCGAGGAAGCGGAAGAGCGCCCAATACGCAAACCGCCTCTCCCCGCGCGTTGGCCGAT
TCATTAATGCAGCTGGCACGACAGGTTTCCCGACTGGAAAGCGGGCAGTGAGCGCAACGCAATTAATGTG
AGTTAGCTCACTCATTAGGCACCCCAGGCTTTACACTTTATGCTTCCGGCTCGTATGTTGTGTGGAATTG
TGAGCGGATAACAATTTCACACAGGAAACAGCTATGACCATGATTACGCCAAGCGCGCAATTAACCCTCA
CTAAAGGGAACAAAAGCTGGAGCTGCAAGC
Features (pLannotate 1.2.2; 32 found; start..end, strand, type, name):
      5..231     +  promoter       RSV promoter: Rous sarcoma virus enhancer/promoter
    232..412     +  LTR            5' LTR (truncated): truncated 5' long terminal repeat (LTR) from HIV-1
    459..584     +  misc_feature   HIV-1 Ψ: packaging signal of human immunodeficiency virus type 1
    568..931     +  CDS            HIV-1 gag (fragment): gag protein from human immunodeficiency virus 1; gag
   1077..1310    +  misc_feature   RRE: The Rev response element (RRE) of HIV-1 allows for Rev-dependent mRNA export from the nucleus to the cytoplasm.
   1687..1713    +  CDS            Rev (fragment): human immunodeficiency virus 1 (HIV-1) Rev protein; rev; enhances nuclear export of unspliced and incompletely spliced viral mRNAs
   1720..1743    +  promoter       SV40 promoter (fragment): SV40 early promoter
   1744..1815    +  promoter       SV40 promoter (fragment): SV40 enhancer and early promoter
   1839..1974    +  rep_origin     SV40 ori: SV40 origin of replication
   2020..2616    +  CDS            PuroR (fragment): puromycin N-acetyltransferase; pac from Streptomyces; confers resistance to puromycin
   2665..2782    +  misc_feature   cPPT/CTS: central polypurine tract and central termination sequence of HIV-1
   2847..2913    +  CDS            small t antigen (fragment): SV40 (simian virus 40) small t antigen
   2920..4098    +  promoter       EF-1α promoter: strong constitutive promoter for human elongation factor EF-1α
   4184..4900    +  CDS            ZNF135 (fragment): ZN135_HUMAN - Also known as ZNF61, ZNF78L1. Experimental evidence at protein level: Swiss-Prot protein existence level 1. Plays a role in the regulation of cell morphology and cytoskeletal organization. May be involved in transcriptional regulation. From Homo sapiens (Human).
   5393..5414    +  CDS            CCR5TC (fragment): zinc-finger domain from the CCR5-224 (+) zinc-finger nuclease that recognizes the left half-site target sequence in the human CCR5 gene (Perez et al., 2008; Gross et al., 2013)
   6176..6229    +  promoter       U6 promoter (fragment): RNA polymerase III promoter for human U6 snRNA
   6271..6859    +  misc_feature   WPRE: woodchuck hepatitis virus posttranscriptional regulatory element
   6910..6929    +  misc_feature   cPPT/CTS (fragment): central polypurine tract and central termination sequence of HIV-1
   6931..7164    +  LTR            3' LTR (ΔU3): self-inactivating 3' long terminal repeat (LTR) from HIV-1
   7242..7363    +  polyA_signal   SV40 poly(A) signal: SV40 polyadenylation signal
   7403..7538    +  rep_origin     SV40 ori: SV40 origin of replication
   7559..7577    -  promoter       T7 promoter: promoter for bacteriophage T7 RNA polymerase
   7585..7740    +  CDS            lacZα (fragment): LacZα fragment of β-galactosidase; lacZ fragment
   7745..8173    +  rep_origin     f1 ori (sequence partly withheld): f1 bacteriophage origin of replication; arrow indicates direction of (+) strand synthesis
   8226..8330    +  promoter       AmpR promoter: bla
   8331..9191    +  CDS            AmpR: β-lactamase; bla; confers resistance to ampicillin, carbenicillin, and related antibiotics
   9362..9950    +  rep_origin     ori: high-copy-number ColE1/pMB1/pBR322/pUC origin of replication
  10133..10225   +  CDS            lacI (fragment): lac repressor; lacI; The lac repressor binds to the lac operator to inhibit transcription in E. coli. This inhibition can be relieved by adding lactose or isopropyl-β-D-thiogalactopyranoside (IPTG).
  10238..10259   +  protein_bind   CAP binding site: CAP binding activates transcription in the presence of cAMP. E. coli catabolite activator protein
  10274..10304   +  promoter       lac promoter: promoter for the E. coli lac operon
  10312..10328   +  protein_bind   lac operator: The lac repressor binds to the lac operator to inhibit transcription in E. coli. This inhibition can be relieved by adding lactose or isopropyl-β-D-thiogalactopyranoside (IPTG). lac repressor encoded by lacI
  10373..10391   +  promoter       T3 promoter: promoter for bacteriophage T3 RNA polymerase
