[The description below was written by a language model from this plasmid's Addgene catalogue record and pLannotate feature annotations shown in this document.]
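Description:
TFORF1268 is a lentiviral mammalian expression plasmid built on the pLX_TRC317 backbone and carrying the human zinc-finger gene ZNF135 as one member of a barcoded transcription factor ORF collection. In bacteria it is maintained through a high-copy ColE1/pUC-type origin and selected with ampicillin via the bla gene. An f1 origin and remnants of a lac/lacZα cloning region flanked by T7 and T3 promoters are also present in the backbone. The depositor notes that the plasmid can recombine, which is consistent with its repeated LTR sequences.

The viral portion has a third-generation, self-inactivating layout. An RSV promoter drives a truncated HIV-1 5' LTR, followed by the Ψ packaging signal with a short gag fragment, the Rev response element, a cPPT/CTS, and a ΔU3 3' LTR with a downstream SV40 polyadenylation signal. Within the transfer cassette, an SV40 early promoter/origin segment sits upstream of the puromycin N-acetyltransferase gene, allowing selection of transduced cells. Downstream, the EF-1α promoter drives constitutive expression of the synthesized ZNF135 ORF, with a WPRE after it to enhance transcript stability and expression.

The automated annotation labels only part of the roughly 2.1 kb insert as ZNF135. A short hit to an engineered zinc-finger domain in the same region probably reflects similarity among zinc-finger repeats rather than a separate element. The unique 24-bp barcode described in the catalogue entry is not annotated in the feature table, so its position is not stated. The construct is intended for overexpressing ZNF135, alone or in pooled screens in which barcodes identify the transcription factor delivered to each cell.
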