Addgene plasmid #144288: TFORF1268
Purpose: Lentiviral vector for overexpressing transcription factor ORFs with unique 24-bp barcodes. Barcodes facilitate identification of transcription factors in pooled screens.
Depositing lab: Feng Zhang. Depositing organization: Broad Institute. Publication: A transcription factor atlas of directed differentiation. Joung J, Ma S, Tay T, Geiger-Schuller KR, Kirchgatterer PC, Verdine VK, Guo B, Arias-Garcia MA, Allen WE, Singh A, Kuksenko O, Abudayyeh OO, Gootenberg JS, Fu Z, Macrae RK, Buenrostro JD, Regev A, Zhang F. Cell. 2023 Jan 5;186(1):209-229.e26. doi: 10.1016/j.cell.2022.11.026. PubMed 36608654.
Backbone
  Vector backbone: pLX_TRC317
  Backbone manufacturer: Broad Institute Genetic Perturbation Platform
  Backbone size w/o insert (bp): 8264
  Vector type: Mammalian Expression, Lentiviral
  Selectable markers: Puromycin
Growth in bacteria
  Bacterial resistance: Ampicillin, 100 μg/mL
  Growth temperature: 37°C
  Growth strain: NEB Stable
  Copy number: High Copy
Gene/Insert
  Gene/Insert name: ZNF135
  Species: H. sapiens (human)
  Insert size (bp): 2150
  Entrez Gene: ZNF135 (a.k.a. pT3, ZNF61, pHZ-17, ZNF78L1)
  Promoter: EF1a
  Cloning method: Unknown
  Sequencing primers: 5′ GGGTGGAGACTGAAGTTAGGCCAG; 3′ CACATAGCGTAAAAGGAGCAACATAG
Terms and licenses: Academic/Nonprofit Terms; Industry Terms: Not Available to Industry
Depositor comments: NM_007134,ENST00000401053 . The transcription factor ORF portion of this plasmid was synthesized by Genewiz. Please test multiple small colonies in case of plasmid recombination. To make this collection available in a timely manner, a portion of this collection was not fully sequenced by Addgene. If an Addgene verified full plasmid sequence is not available, please contact us prior to placing an order to request the full sequence.
How to cite: TFORF1268 was a gift from Feng Zhang (Addgene plasmid # 144288 ; http://n2t.net/addgene:144288 ; RRID:Addgene_144288)
