>Addgene plasmid #144288 | TFORF1268 | depositor partial sequence | sequence record 284979 | Insert
ACCGCCACCATGGAGTTAGGCTCGCGCCGGCGCAGTGTCGGCTGCCGGTGCCGCGGCCTTTGTCTCGCAG
TCAGGAGGGAGCAAGTGACGTTTGAGGACGTGGTAGTGGGCTTCAGCCAGGAGGAGTGGGGGCAGCTGAA
GCCTGCCCAGAGGACCCTGTACCGTGATGTAATGCTGGACACCTTCAGGCTTCTGGTCTCTGTGGGACAT
TGGTTACCGAAGCCGAATGTCATCTCCCTGCTGGAGCAAGAGGCAGAGCTGTGGGCGGTGGAGTCTAGAC
TTCCCCAAGGCGTGTACCCAGAGATTAAGGGACATTTCCAGTTTTTGCTTCTTTCAGACTTGGAAACTAG
ACCCAAAGTCAAACTGTCAGTTCTAAAGCAAGGCATCTCTGAAGAAATATCCAACAGTGTCATCTTGGTA
GAAAGATTCCTGTGGGATGGTCTGTGGTACTGCAGGGGTGAGGACACTGAGGGCCACTGGGAATGGAGTT
GTGAGAGTCTAGAGAGCCTGGCAGTGCCGGTGGCCTTCACGCCTGTGAAGACGCCTGTTCTGGAGCAGTG
GCAGAGGAATGGGTTTGGGGAAAACATAAGTCTGAACCCTGATCTCCCACATCAACCAATGACTCCTGAA
AGACAAAGCCCCCACACATGGGGAACACGTGGAAAAAGGGAGAAGCCAGACCTAAATGTTTTACAGAAAA
CCTGTGTAAAAGAGAAACCCTACAAATGTCAGGAATGCGGAAAGGCCTTTAGTCACAGCTCAGCACTTAT
CGAACACCACCGGACGCACACAGGAGAGAGACCTTACGAATGTCACGAATGCTTAAAAGGCTTCCGGAAC
AGCTCGGCACTTACCAAACACCAGAGAATCCATACTGGGGAGAAACCCTATAAATGCACTCAGTGTGGGA
GGACCTTCAACCAAATTGCCCCACTGATCCAGCACCAGAGAACTCACACAGGTGAGAAGCCCTATGAATG
CAGCGAATGTGGGAAATCCTTCAGTTTTAGGTCCTCCTTCAGCCAGCACGAGCGAACTCACACAGGCGAG
AAGCCCTACGAGTGCAGTGAGTGTGGGAAAGCCTTCCGGCAAAGCATCCACCTCACCCAGCATCTGCGAA
TCCACACTGGGGAGAAACCCTATCAGTGTGGTGAGTGTGGCAAGGCCTTCAGCCACAGCTCATCCTTGAC
CAAACACCAGCGAATCCACACAGGGGAGAAGCCCTACGAGTGCCATGAGTGTGGAAAAGCCTTCACCCAG
ATCACACCACTGATTCAGCACCAGAGGACCCACACAGGAGAAAAGCCCTATGAGTGTGGTGAGTGTGGGA
AAGCCTTCAGTCAGAGCACACTCCTGACCGAGCATCGGAGGATTCACACAGGAGAGAAGCCCTATGGATG
CAACGAGTGTGGGAAAACCTTCAGCCACAGCTCCTCACTCAGCCAGCATGAGCGGACACACACAGGAGAG
AAGCCCTATGAGTGCAGTCAGTGTGGGAAGGCCTTCCGGCAGAGCACACACCTCACCCAACACCAGCGAA
TCCACACAGGGGAGAAGCCCTATGAATGCAATGACTGCGGCAAGGCATTCAGTCACAGCTCGTCCCTCAC
CAAACATCAGCGAATCCACACTGGGGAGAAGCCCTACGAATGCAACCAGTGTGGCAGAGCCTTCAGCCAG
CTTGCTCCCCTCATTCAGCATCAGAGGATCCACACAGGAGAGAAACCCTATGAATGTAACCAGTGTGGCA
GAGCCTTCAGCCAGAGCTCCCTTCTCATCGAACACCAGAGGATTCACACCAAGGAAAAGCCGTATGGGTG
CAATGAGTGTGGGAAATCCTTCAGCCACAGCTCCTCGCTCAGCCAGCACGAAAGGACGCACACTGGGGAA
AAGCCCTATGAGTGTCACGATTGCGGAAAGTCCTTTAGGCAGAGCACCCACCTCACTCAGCACCGGAGGA
TCCACACAGGAGAGAAGCCATATGCATGCAGGGACTGTGGAAAGGCCTTTACCCACAGCTCCTCCCTTAC
CAAGCACCAGAGAACTCACACTGGATAGTAATGAACTAGTCCGTAACTTGAAAGTATTTCGATTTCTTGG
CTTTATATATCTTGTGGAAAGGACGAGATGACCCGGGCGATCGAGAATAA
