>Addgene plasmid #144288 | TFORF1268 | depositor partial sequence | sequence record 284980 | Barcode
GATGACCCGGGCGATCGAGAATAA
